Addgene plasmid #103900: PTPN13_PDZ_3
Purpose: Protein expression and purification of PTPN13 PDZ3 domain
Depositing lab: Sachdev Sidhu. Depositing organization: University of Toronto. Publication: A specificity map for the PDZ domain family. Tonikian R, Zhang Y, Sazinsky SL, Currell B, Yeh JH, Reva B, Held HA, Appleton BA, Evangelista M, Wu Y, Xin X, Chan AC, Seshagiri S, Lasky LA, Sander C, Boone C, Bader GD, Sidhu SS. PLoS Biol. 2008 Sep 30;6(9):e239. doi: 10.1371/journal.pbio.0060239. PubMed 18828675.
Backbone
  Vector backbone: pGEX-6P-1
  Backbone size w/o insert (bp): 4984
  Vector type: Bacterial Expression
Growth in bacteria
  Bacterial resistance: Ampicillin, 100 μg/mL
  Growth temperature: 37°C
  Growth strain: DH5alpha
  Copy number: Unknown
Gene/Insert
  Gene/Insert name: MAGI1 (alt name: MAGI1 PDZ3)
  Species: H. sapiens (human)
  Entrez Gene: MAGI1 (a.k.a. AIP-3, AIP3, BAIAP1, BAP-1, BAP1, MAGI-1, MAGI-1b, Magi1d, TNRC19, WWP3)
  Promoter: tac
  Tag / fusion protein: GST (N terminal on backbone)
  Cloning method: Restriction Enzyme; 5′ cloning site unknown (unknown if destroyed); 3′ cloning site unknown (unknown if destroyed)
  Sequencing primers: 5′ pGEX Fwd
Terms and licenses: Academic/Nonprofit Terms; Industry Terms: Not Available to Industry
How to cite: PTPN13_PDZ_3 was a gift from Sachdev Sidhu (Addgene plasmid # 103900 ; http://n2t.net/addgene:103900 ; RRID:Addgene_103900)
