[The description below was written by a language model from this plasmid's Addgene catalogue record and pLannotate feature annotations shown in this document.]
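Description:
PTPN13_PDZ_3 is a bacterial expression plasmid built on the pGEX-6P-1 backbone for producing and purifying a single PDZ domain as a glutathione S-transferase fusion in E. coli. It replicates from a ColE1/pMB1-type origin and is selected with ampicillin through the β-lactamase (AmpR) gene. The sequenced record is 5,316 nt. Residual pBR322-derived fragments (bom, a small rop remnant), a lac promoter/lacZα segment and a short E. coli genomic fragment are backbone remnants with no role in expression.

The expression cassette consists of the strong hybrid tac promoter followed by a lac operator, driving an open reading frame that begins with Schistosoma japonicum GST and continues in frame into an insert of roughly 390 bp. The plasmid also carries lacI with its own promoter, so the lac repressor keeps the tac promoter off until it is induced with IPTG. The N-terminal GST tag allows capture on glutathione resin. The record does not annotate a protease cleavage site, and the cloning sites used are listed as unknown.

The catalogue entry is internally inconsistent about the insert. The plasmid name and stated purpose refer to the third PDZ domain of PTPN13, whereas the gene/insert fields list human MAGI1 (MAGI1 PDZ3). The feature annotation of the sequenced plasmid supports the PTPN13 assignment, as the region downstream of GST matches a Ptpn13 fragment, although the best database hit is the mouse protein while the catalogue gives the species as human. Users should confirm the insert's identity and species from the sequence. The recombinant domain is suited to in vitro work such as profiling PDZ peptide-binding specificity.
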