Features (pLannotate 1.2.2; 17 found; start..end, strand, type, name):
      1..29      +  promoter       tac promoter: strong E. coli promoter; hybrid between the trp and lac UV5 promoters
     37..53      +  protein_bind   lac operator: The lac repressor binds to the lac operator to inhibit transcription in E. coli. This inhibition can be relieved by adding lactose or isopropyl-β-D-thiogalactopyranoside (IPTG). lac repressor encoded by lacI
     76..729     +  CDS            GST26_SCHJA: Experimental evidence at protein level: Swiss-Prot protein existence level 1. GST isoenzymes appear to play a central role in the parasite detoxification system. Other functions are also suspected including a role in increasing the solubility of haematin in the parasite gut. From Schistosoma japonicum (Blood fluke).
    721..1107    +  CDS            Ptpn13 (fragment): PTN13_MOUSE - Also known as Ptp14. Experimental evidence at protein level: Swiss-Prot protein existence level 1. Tyrosine phosphatase which regulates negatively FAS-induced apoptosis and NGFR-mediated pro-apoptotic signaling. May regulate phosphoinositide 3-kinase (PI3K) signaling through dephosphorylation of PIK3R2. From Mus musculus (Mouse).
   1151..1190    +  CDS            rop (fragment): Rop protein, which maintains plasmids at low copy number; rop
   1292..1332    +  misc_feature   bom (fragment): basis of mobility region from pBR322
   1437..1541    +  promoter       AmpR promoter: bla
   1542..2402    +  CDS            AmpR: β-lactamase; bla; confers resistance to ampicillin, carbenicillin, and related antibiotics
   2573..3161    +  rep_origin     ori: high-copy-number ColE1/pMB1/pBR322/pUC origin of replication
   3347..3398    -  misc_feature   bom (fragment): basis of mobility region from pBR322
   3405..3482    +  promoter       lacI promoter: lacI
   3483..4565    +  CDS            lacI: lac repressor; lacI; The lac repressor binds to the lac operator to inhibit transcription in E. coli. This inhibition can be relieved by adding lactose or isopropyl-β-D-thiogalactopyranoside (IPTG).
   4578..4599    +  protein_bind   CAP binding site: CAP binding activates transcription in the presence of cAMP. E. coli catabolite activator protein
   4614..4644    +  promoter       lac promoter: promoter for the E. coli lac operon
   4652..4668    +  protein_bind   lac operator: The lac repressor binds to the lac operator to inhibit transcription in E. coli. This inhibition can be relieved by adding lactose or isopropyl-β-D-thiogalactopyranoside (IPTG). lac repressor encoded by lacI
   4688..4861    +  CDS            lacZα: LacZα fragment of β-galactosidase; lacZ fragment
   5125..5241    -  CDS            yciV (fragment): RNAAM_ECOLI - Also known as trpH From Escherichia coli (strain K12).
>Addgene plasmid #103900 | PTPN13_PDZ_3 | addgene full sequence | sequence record 199766 | Addgene NGS Result
TTGACAATTAATCATCGGCTCGTATAATGTGTGGAATTGTGAGCGGATAACAATTTCACACAGGAAACAG
TATTCATGTCCCCTATACTAGGTTATTGGAAAATTAAGGGCCTTGTGCAACCCACTCGACTTCTTTTGGA
ATATCTTGAAGAAAAATATGAAGAGCATTTGTATGAGCGCGATGAAGGTGATAAATGGCGAAACAAAAAG
TTTGAATTGGGTTTGGAGTTTCCCAATCTTCCTTATTATATTGATGGTGATGTTAAATTAACACAGTCTA
TGGCCATCATACGTTATATAGCTGACAAGCACAACATGTTGGGTGGTTGTCCAAAAGAGCGTGCAGAGAT
TTCAATGCTTGAAGGAGCGGTTTTGGATATTAGATACGGTGTTTCGAGAATTGCATATAGTAAAGACTTT
GAAACTCTCAAAGTTGATTTTCTTAGCAAGCTACCTGAAATGCTGAAAATGTTCGAAGATCGTTTATGTC
ATAAAACATATTTAAATGGTGATCATGTAACCCATCCTGACTTCATGTTGTATGACGCTCTTGATGTTGT
TTTATACATGGACCCAATGTGCCTGGATGCGTTCCCAAAATTAGTTTGTTTTAAAAAACGTATTGAAGCT
ATCCCACAAATTGATAAGTACTTGAAATCCAGCAAGTATATAGCATGGCCTTTGCAGGGCTGGCAAGCCA
CGTTTGGTGGTGGCGACCATCCTCCAAAATCGGATCTGGAAGTTCTGTTCCAGGGGCCCCTGGGATCCAC
TCAGGTCAAAGACTACAGCTTTGTCACTGAAGAAAATACATTTGAGGTAAAATTATTTAAAAATAGCTCA
GGTCTAGGATTCAGTTTTTCTCGAGAAGATAATCTTATACCGGAGCAAATTAATGCCAGCATAGTAAGGG
TTAAAAAGCTCTTTCCTGGACAGCCAGCAGCAGAAAGTGGAAAAATTGATGTAGGAGATGTTATCTTGAA
AGTGAATGGAGCCTCTTTGAAAGGACTATCTCAGCAGGAAGTCATATCTGCTCTCAGGGGAACTGCTCCA
GAAGTATTCTTGCTTCTCTGCAGACCTCCACCTGGTGTGCTACCGGAAATTGATACTGCGTGAGTCGACT
CGAGCGGCCGCATCGTGACTGACTGACGATCTGCCTCGCGCGTTTCGGTGATGACGGTGAAAACCTCTGA
CACATGCAGCTCCCGGAGACGGTCACAGCTTGTCTGTAAGCGGATGCCGGGAGCAGACAAGCCCGTCAGG
GCGCGTCAGCGGGTGTTGGCGGGTGTCGGGGCGCAGCCATGACCCAGTCACGTAGCGATAGCGGAGTGTA
TAATTCTTGAAGACGAAAGGGCCTCGTGATACGCCTATTTTTATAGGTTAATGTCATGATAATAATGGTT
TCTTAGACGTCAGGTGGCACTTTTCGGGGAAATGTGCGCGGAACCCCTATTTGTTTATTTTTCTAAATAC
ATTCAAATATGTATCCGCTCATGAGACAATAACCCTGATAAATGCTTCAATAATATTGAAAAAGGAAGAG
TATGAGTATTCAACATTTCCGTGTCGCCCTTATTCCCTTTTTTGCGGCATTTTGCCTTCCTGTTTTTGCT
CACCCAGAAACGCTGGTGAAAGTAAAAGATGCTGAAGATCAGTTGGGTGCACGAGTGGGTTACATCGAAC
TGGATCTCAACAGCGGTAAGATCCTTGAGAGTTTTCGCCCCGAAGAACGTTTTCCAATGATGAGCACTTT
TAAAGTTCTGCTATGTGGCGCGGTATTATCCCGTGTTGACGCCGGGCAAGAGCAACTCGGTCGCCGCATA
CACTATTCTCAGAATGACTTGGTTGAGTACTCACCAGTCACAGAAAAGCATCTTACGGATGGCATGACAG
TAAGAGAATTATGCAGTGCTGCCATAACCATGAGTGATAACACTGCGGCCAACTTACTTCTGACAACGAT
CGGAGGACCGAAGGAGCTAACCGCTTTTTTGCACAACATGGGGGATCATGTAACTCGCCTTGATCGTTGG
GAACCGGAGCTGAATGAAGCCATACCAAACGACGAGCGTGACACCACGATGCCTGCAGCAATGGCAACAA
CGTTGCGCAAACTATTAACTGGCGAACTACTTACTCTAGCTTCCCGGCAACAATTAATAGACTGGATGGA
GGCGGATAAAGTTGCAGGACCACTTCTGCGCTCGGCCCTTCCGGCTGGCTGGTTTATTGCTGATAAATCT
GGAGCCGGTGAGCGTGGGTCTCGCGGTATCATTGCAGCACTGGGGCCAGATGGTAAGCCCTCCCGTATCG
TAGTTATCTACACGACGGGGAGTCAGGCAACTATGGATGAACGAAATAGACAGATCGCTGAGATAGGTGC
CTCACTGATTAAGCATTGGTAACTGTCAGACCAAGTTTACTCATATATACTTTAGATTGATTTAAAACTT
CATTTTTAATTTAAAAGGATCTAGGTGAAGATCCTTTTTGATAATCTCATGACCAAAATCCCTTAACGTG
AGTTTTCGTTCCACTGAGCGTCAGACCCCGTAGAAAAGATCAAAGGATCTTCTTGAGATCCTTTTTTTCT
GCGCGTAATCTGCTGCTTGCAAACAAAAAAACCACCGCTACCAGCGGTGGTTTGTTTGCCGGATCAAGAG
CTACCAACTCTTTTTCCGAAGGTAACTGGCTTCAGCAGAGCGCAGATACCAAATACTGTCCTTCTAGTGT
AGCCGTAGTTAGGCCACCACTTCAAGAACTCTGTAGCACCGCCTACATACCTCGCTCTGCTAATCCTGTT
ACCAGTGGCTGCTGCCAGTGGCGATAAGTCGTGTCTTACCGGGTTGGACTCAAGACGATAGTTACCGGAT
AAGGCGCAGCGGTCGGGCTGAACGGGGGGTTCGTGCACACAGCCCAGCTTGGAGCGAACGACCTACACCG
AACTGAGATACCTACAGCGTGAGCTATGAGAAAGCGCCACGCTTCCCGAAGGGAGAAAGGCGGACAGGTA
TCCGGTAAGCGGCAGGGTCGGAACAGGAGAGCGCACGAGGGAGCTTCCAGGGGGAAACGCCTGGTATCTT
TATAGTCCTGTCGGGTTTCGCCACCTCTGACTTGAGCGTCGATTTTTGTGATGCTCGTCAGGGGGGCGGA
GCCTATGGAAAAACGCCAGCAACGCGGCCTTTTTACGGTTCCTGGCCTTTTGCTGGCCTTTTGCTCACAT
GTTCTTTCCTGCGTTATCCCCTGATTCTGTGGATAACCGTATTACCGCCTTTGAGTGAGCTGATACCGCT
CGCCGCAGCCGAACGACCGAGCGCAGCGAGTCAGTGAGCGAGGAAGCGGAAGAGCGCCTGATGCGGTATT
TTCTCCTTACGCATCTGTGCGGTATTTCACACCGCATAAATTCCGACACCATCGAATGGCGCAAAACCTT
TCGCGGTATGGCATGATAGCGCCCGGAAGAGAGTCAATTCAGGGTGGTGAATGTGAAACCAGTAACGTTA
TACGATGTCGCAGAGTATGCCGGTGTCTCTTATCAGACCGTTTCCCGCGTGGTGAACCAGGCCAGCCACG
TTTCTGCGAAAACGCGGGAAAAAGTGGAAGCGGCGATGGCGGAGCTGAATTACATTCCCAACCGCGTGGC
ACAACAACTGGCGGGCAAACAGTCGTTGCTGATTGGCGTTGCCACCTCCAGTCTGGCCCTGCACGCGCCG
TCGCAAATTGTCGCGGCGATTAAATCTCGCGCCGATCAACTGGGTGCCAGCGTGGTGGTGTCGATGGTAG
AACGAAGCGGCGTCGAAGCCTGTAAAGCGGCGGTGCACAATCTTCTCGCGCAACGCGTCAGTGGGCTGAT
CATTAACTATCCGCTGGATGACCAGGATGCCATTGCTGTGGAAGCTGCCTGCACTAATGTTCCGGCGTTA
TTTCTTGATGTCTCTGACCAGACACCCATCAACAGTATTATTTTCTCCCATGAAGACGGTACGCGACTGG
GCGTGGAGCATCTGGTCGCATTGGGTCACCAGCAAATCGCGCTGTTAGCGGGCCCATTAAGTTCTGTCTC
GGCGCGTCTGCGTCTGGCTGGCTGGCATAAATATCTCACTCGCAATCAAATTCAGCCGATAGCGGAACGG
GAAGGCGACTGGAGTGCCATGTCCGGTTTTCAACAAACCATGCAAATGCTGAATGAGGGCATCGTTCCCA
CTGCGATGCTGGTTGCCAACGATCAGATGGCGCTGGGCGCAATGCGCGCCATTACCGAGTCCGGGCTGCG
CGTTGGTGCGGATATCTCGGTAGTGGGATACGACGATACCGAAGACAGCTCATGTTATATCCCGCCGTTA
ACCACCATCAAACAGGATTTTCGCCTGCTGGGGCAAACCAGCGTGGACCGCTTGCTGCAACTCTCTCAGG
GCCAGGCGGTGAAGGGCAATCAGCTGTTGCCCGTCTCACTGGTGAAAAGAAAAACCACGCTAGCGCCCAA
TACGCAAACCGCCTCTCCCCGCGCGTTGGCCGATTCATTAATGCAGCTGGCACGACAGGTTTCCCGACTG
GAAAGCGGGCAGTGAGCGCAACGCAATTAATGTAAGTTAGCTCACTCATTAGGCACCCCAGGCTTTACAC
TTTATGCTTCCGGCTCGTATGTTGTGTGGAATTGTGAGCGGATAACAATTTCACACAGGAAACAGCTATG
ACCATGATTACGGATTCACTGGCCGTCGTTTTACAACGTCGTGACTGGGAAAACCCTGGCGTTACCCAAC
TTAATCGCCTTGCAGCACATCCCCCTTTCGCCAGCTGGCGTAATAGCGAAGAGGCCCGCACCGATCGCCC
TTCCCAACAGTTGCGCAGCCTGAATGGCGAATGGCGCTTTGCCTGGTTTCCGGCACCAGAAGCGGTGCCG
GAAAGCTGGCTGGAGTGCGATCTTCCTGAGGCCGATACTGTCGTCGTCCCCTCAAACTGGCAGATGCACG
GTTACGATGCGCCCATCTACACCAACGTGACCTATCCCATTACGGTCAATCCGCCGTTTGTTCCCACGGA
GAATCCGACGGGTTGTTACTCGCTCACATTTAATGTTGATGAAAGCTGGCTACAGGAAGGCCAGACGCGA
ATTATTTTTGATGGCGTTGGAATTAGCTTATCGACTGCACGGTGCACCAATGCTTCTGGCGTCAGGCAGC
CATCGGAAGCTGTGGTATGGCTGTGCAGGTCGTAAATCACTGCATAATTCGTGTCGCTCAAGGCGCACTC
CCGTTCTGGATAATGTTTTTTGCGCCGACATCATAACGGTTCTGGCAAATATTCTGAAATGAGCTG
